Addgene plasmid #200045: pTHY_P0030_T2c_BCD_25K
Purpose: Bicistronic RBS 25K Part
Depositing lab: Ross Thyer. Depositing organization: Rice University. Publication: Interrogating the Function of Bicistronic Translational Control Elements to Improve Consistency of Gene Expression. Jansen Z, Reilly SR, Lieber-Kotz M, Li AZ, Wei Q, Kulhanek DL, Gilmour AR, Thyer R. ACS Synth Biol. 2023 Jun 16;12(6):1608-1615. doi: 10.1021/acssynbio.3c00093. Epub 2023 May 30. PubMed 37253269.
Backbone
  Vector backbone: pUC
  Total vector size (bp): 3278
  Vector type: Synthetic Biology
Growth in bacteria
  Bacterial resistance: Ampicillin, 100 μg/mL
  Growth temperature: 37°C
  Growth strain: DB3.1
  Copy number: High Copy
Gene/Insert
  Gene/Insert name: BCD 25K
  Species: Synthetic
  Insert size (bp): 166
  Cloning method: Restriction Enzyme; 5′ cloning site BsmBI (destroyed during cloning); 3′ cloning site BsmBI (destroyed during cloning)
  Sequencing primers: 5′ acagggctataaggtagatccggg; 3′ ctcttttctggaatttggtaccgagggtgacttc
Terms and licenses: Academic/Nonprofit Terms; Industry Terms: Not Available to Industry
Depositor comments: This plasmid encodes a part for use in a heirarchical golden gate plasmid assembly system. The part insert is a bicistronic translational control element for regulating translation of protein-coding genes in E. coli. It is flanked by sites for the type IIS restriction enzyme BsaI and yields 5' and 3' overhangs of GGAG and TATG respectively. The backbone contains a pUC origin, a TEM-1 ampicillin resistance marker, and a ccdB marker such that the part plasmid does not carry through into higher order plasmid assemblies. The plasmid must be propagated in an E. coli strain which is resistant to ccdB. Please visit https://www.biorxiv.org/content/10.1101/2023.02.09.527918v1 for bioRxiv preprint.
How to cite: pTHY_P0030_T2c_BCD_25K was a gift from Ross Thyer (Addgene plasmid # 200045 ; http://n2t.net/addgene:200045 ; RRID:Addgene_200045)
