[The description below was written by a language model from this plasmid's Addgene catalogue record and pLannotate feature annotations shown in this document.]
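Description:
pTHY_P0030_T2c_BCD_25K is a 3,278 bp part plasmid for a hierarchical Golden Gate assembly system, built on a high-copy pUC backbone and used in synthetic biology work in E. coli. It replicates from the ColE1/pUC-type origin and is selected with ampicillin through a TEM-1 beta-lactamase gene driven by its native promoter. The backbone also carries a ccdB toxin gene. The annotation places it downstream of a fragment resembling the J23119 constitutive promoter and a tobacco ringspot virus satellite hammerhead ribozyme. CcdB poisons DNA gyrase, so the plasmid can only be maintained in a ccdB-resistant strain such as DB3.1. This also acts as a counterselection: uncut part plasmid does not carry through into higher-order assemblies once these are transformed into ordinary hosts.

The payload is a 166 bp synthetic insert, BCD 25K, a bicistronic translational control element (bicistronic RBS design). In such elements a short leader open reading frame is translationally coupled to the downstream gene, which makes the expression of protein-coding genes less dependent on the sequence of the coding region. The insert was cloned in through BsmBI sites that were destroyed in the process. It is flanked by BsaI type IIS sites that release it with GGAG and TATG overhangs, the latter supplying the start codon junction for a downstream coding part. The feature table does not annotate the BCD itself. It does show a second hammerhead ribozyme near the start of the record, which may lie within or beside the part region as an insulating element, though the record does not state this. Short hits to a lacIq promoter and to yciV are fragments, and the record assigns them no function.
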