Features (pLannotate 1.2.2; 9 found; start..end, strand, type, name):
    112..161     +  misc_RNA       sTRSV HHRz: hammerhead ribozyme from the tobacco ringspot virus satellite RNA (Khvorova et al., 2003)
    313..334     -  promoter       lacIq promoter (fragment): lacI (mutant); In the lacIq allele, a single base change in the promoter boosts expression of the lacI gene about 10-fold.
    447..503     -  CDS            yciV (fragment): RNAAM_ECOLI - Also known as trpH From Escherichia coli (strain K12).
    524..595     +  promoter       AmpR promoter: bla
    596..1453    +  CDS            bla: BLAT_ECOLX - Experimental evidence at protein level: Swiss-Prot protein existence level 1. TEM-type are the most prevalent beta-lactamases in enterobacteria; they hydrolyze the beta-lactam bond in susceptible beta-lactam antibiotics, thus conferring resistance to penicillins and cephalosporins. TEM-3 and TEM-4 are capable of hydrolyzing cefotaxime and ceftazidime. TEM-5 is capable of hydrolyzing ceftazidime. TEM-6 is capable of hydrolyzing ceftazidime and aztreonam. TEM-8/CAZ-2, TEM- 16/CAZ-7 and TEM-24/CAZ-6 are markedly active against ceftazidime. IRT- 4 shows resistance to beta-lactamase in
   1628..1649    +  promoter       J23119(SpeI) promoter (fragment): bacterial promoter (Registry of Standard Biological Parts BBa J23119) modified to end with an SpeI site
   1680..1729    +  misc_RNA       sTRSV HHRz: hammerhead ribozyme from the tobacco ringspot virus satellite RNA (Khvorova et al., 2003)
   1841..2143    +  CDS            ccdB: CCDB_ECOLI - Also known as G, letB, letD. Experimental evidence at protein level: Swiss-Prot protein existence level 1. Toxic component of a type II toxin-antitoxin (TA) system, functioning in plasmid maintainence. Responsible for the post- segregational killing (PSK) of plasmid-free cells, also referred to as a plasmid addiction system. Half-life of over 2 hours. Cell killing by CcdB is accompanied by filamentation, defects in chromosome and plasmid segregation, defects in cell division, formation of anucleate cells, decreased DNA synthesis and plasmid loss. Interferes with the activity of DN
   2406..2994    +  rep_origin     ori: high-copy-number ColE1/pMB1/pBR322/pUC origin of replication
>Addgene plasmid #200045 | pTHY_P0030_T2c_BCD_25K | addgene full sequence | sequence record 396630 | Addgene NGS Result
ACAGGGCTATAAGGTAGATCCGGGTCGACAGATATAATTAGCCAAAAATTTCTGTAATAAATATCACTAG
CTCAGATTCAGTAGACCGCTGTTGGATAGGTCTCTGGAGAGCTGTCACCGGATGTGCTTTCCGGTCTGAT
GAGTCCGTGAGGACGAAACAGCCTCTACAAATAATTTTGTTTAAGGGCCCAAGTTCACTTAAAAAGGAGA
TCAACAATGAAAGCAATTTTCGTACTGAAACATCTTAATCATGCGGTAAGGAGTTAAATATGAGAGACCA
TCGTGCATGATCTACGTGCGTCACATGCAGTACCTGAATTGACTCTCTTCCGGGGATCAAATGTAGCACC
TGAAGTCACCCTCGGTACCAAATTCCAGAAAAGAGGCCTCCCGAAAGGGGGGCCTTTTTTCGTTTTGGTC
CGTTACTGGAACGTTGTGAGGTACACGGAAGCTGTGGTATGGCTGTGCAGGTCGTAAATCACTGCATAAT
TCGTGTCGCTCAAGGCGCATATTTTTCTAAATACATTCAAATATGTATCCGCTCATGAGACAATAACCCT
GATAAATGCTTCAATAATATTGAAAAAGGAAGAGTATGAGTATTCAACATTTCCGTGTCGCCCTTATTCC
CTTTTTTGCGGCATTTTGCCTTCCTGTTTTTGCTCACCCAGAAACGCTGGTGAAAGTAAAAGATGCTGAA
GATCAGTTGGGTGCACGAGTGGGTTACATCGAACTGGATCTCAACAGCGGTAAGATCCTTGAGAGTTTTC
GCCCCGAAGAACGTTTTCCAATGATGAGCACTTTTAAAGTTCTGCTATGTGGCGCGGTATTATCCCGTGT
TGACGCCGGGCAAGAGCAACTCGGTCGCCGCATACACTATTCTCAGAATGACTTGGTTGAGTACTCACCA
GTCACAGAAAAGCATCTTACGGATGGCATGACAGTAAGAGAATTATGCAGTGCTGCCATAACCATGAGTG
ATAACACTGCGGCCAACTTACTTCTGACAACGATCGGAGGACCGAAGGAGCTAACCGCTTTTTTGCACAA
CATGGGGGATCATGTAACTCGCCTTGATCGTTGGGAACCGGAGCTGAATGAAGCCATACCAAACGACGAG
CGTGACACCACGATGCCTGCAGCAATGGCAACAACGTTGCGCAAACTATTAACTGGCGAACTACTTACTC
TAGCTTCCCGGCAACAATTAATAGACTGGATGGAGGCGGATAAAGTTGCAGGACCACTTCTGCGCTCGGC
CCTTCCGGCTGGCTGGTTTATTGCTGATAAATCTGGAGCCGGTGAGCGTGGATCGCGCGGTATCATTGCA
GCACTGGGGCCAGATGGTAAGCCCTCCCGTATCGTAGTTATCTACACGACGGGGAGTCAGGCAACTATGG
ATGAACGAAATAGACAGATCGCTGAGATAGGTGCCTCACTGATTAAGCATTGGTAACTGTTAGACCAAGT
TTACTCATATATACTTTAGATTGATTTAAAACTTCATTTTTAATTTAAAAGGATCTAGGTGAAGATCCTT
TTTGATAATCTCATGACCAAAATCCCTTAACGTGAGTTTTCGTTCCACTGAGCGTCGAGTGGCTGTCGAC
CGGCGAAAAGTTCGATTACAGCTAGCTCAGTCCTAGGTACAATTACAGCCATCGTACGAGCCCGGAGAGC
TGTCACCGGATGTGCTTTCCGGTCTGATGAGTCCGTGAGGACGAAACAGCCTCTACAAATAATTTTGTTT
AAGGGCCCAAGTTCACTTAAAAAGGAGATCAACAATGAAAGCAATTTTCGTACTGAAACATCTTAATCAT
GCGGATTCTAGTTAAATATGATGCAGTTTAAGGTTTACACCTATAAAAGAGAGAGCCGTTATCGTCTGTT
TGTGGATGTACAGAGTGATATTATTGACACGCCCGGGCGACGGATGGTGATCCCCCTGGCCAGTGCACGT
CTGCTGTCAGATAAAGTCTCCCGTGAACTTTACCCGGTGGTGCATATCGGGGATGAAAGCTGGCGCATGA
TGACCACCGATATGGCCAGTGTGCCGGTGTCCGTTATCGGGGAAGAAGTGGCTGATCTCAGCCACCGCGA
AAATGACATCAAAAACGCCATTAACCTGATGTTCTGGGGAATATAAATCCGTTTTAGTTCGTCGGTCAGT
TTCACCTGATTTACGTAAAAACCCGCTTCGGCGGGTTTTTGCTTTTGGAGGGGCAGAAAGATGAATGACT
GTCGCTGTGTACGCGATAGATAAAAAAAAAGGTTTAGACAGTGCGAAAGCACTGTCTAAACCTTTTTTTT
CCTGCTCAGGCGCAACCGATCATGACCAAAATCCCTTAACGTGAGTTTTCGTTCCACTGAGCGTCAGACC
CCGTAGAAAAGATCAAAGGATCTTCTTGAGATCCTTTTTTTCTGCGCGTAATCTGCTGCTTGCAAACAAA
AAAACCACCGCTACCAGCGGTGGTTTGTTTGCCGGATCAAGAGCTACCAACTCTTTTTCCGAAGGTAACT
GGCTTCAGCAGAGCGCAGATACCAAATACTGTTCTTCTAGTGTAGCCGTAGTTAGGCCACCACTTCAAGA
ACTCTGTAGCACCGCCTACATACCTCGCTCTGCTAATCCTGTTACCAGTGGCTGCTGCCAGTGGCGATAA
GTCGTGTCTTACCGGGTTGGACTCAAGACGATAGTTACCGGATAAGGCGCAGCGGTCGGGCTGAACGGGG
GGTTCGTGCACACAGCCCAGCTTGGAGCGAACGACCTACACCGAACTGAGATACCTACAGCGTGAGCTAT
GAGAAAGCGCCACGCTTCCCGAAGGGAGAAAGGCGGACAGGTATCCGGTAAGCGGCAGGGTCGGAACAGG
AGAGCGCACGAGGGAGCTTCCAGGGGGAAACGCCTGGTATCTTTATAGTCCTGTCGGGTTTCGCCACCTC
TGACTTGAGCGTCGATTTTTGTGATGCTCGTCAGGGGGGCGGAGCCTATGGAAAAACGCCAGCAACGCGG
CCTTTTTACGGTTCCTGGCCTTTTGCTGGCCTTTTGCTCACATGTTCTTTCCTGCGTTATCCCCTGATTC
TGTGGATAACCGTATTACCGCCTTTGAGTGAGCTGATACCGCTCGCCGCAGCCGAACGACCGAGCGCAGC
GAGTCAGTGAGCCCCTGTTTCCCGACTGGAAAGCGGCGACTCCTGCATTAGGAAATTATAAACGCAGGTC
TTTTCGCCGGTGTATTTCTTGCAAAAAAAAACCCCGCCGAAGCGGGGTTTTTTTTTTT
