>Addgene plasmid #200045 | pTHY_P0030_T2c_BCD_25K | depositor partial sequence | sequence record 390181 | BCD 25K Part
GGAGAGCTGTCACCGGATGTGCTTTCCGGTCTGATGAGTCCGTGAGGACGAAACAGCCTCTACAAATAAT
TTTGTTTAAGGGCCCAAGTTCACTTAAAAAGGAGATCAACAATGAAAGCAATTTTCGTACTGAAACATCT
TAATCATGCGGTAAGGAGTTAAATATG
